>Addgene plasmid #123714 | MTK2_022 | addgene full sequence | sequence record 248645 | Addgene NGS Result
GTGCCCGATCAATCATGACCAAAATCCCTTAACGTGAGTTTTCGTTCCACTGAGCGTCAGACCCCGTAGA
AAAGATCAAAGGATCTTCTTGAGATCCTTTTTTTCTGCGCGTAATCTGCTGCTTGCAAACAAAAAAACCA
CCGCTACCAGCGGTGGTTTGTTTGCCGGATCAAGAGCTACCAACTCTTTTTCCGAAGGTAACTGGCTTCA
GCAGAGCGCAGATACCAAATACTGTTCTTCTAGTGTAGCCGTAGTTAGGCCACCACTTCAAGAACTCTGT
AGCACCGCCTACATACCTCGCTCTGCTAATCCTGTTACCAGTGGCTGCTGCCAGTGGCGATAAGTCGTGT
CTTACCGGGTTGGACTCAAGACGATAGTTACCGGATAAGGCGCAGCGGTCGGGCTGAACGGGGGGTTCGT
GCACACAGCCCAGCTTGGAGCGAACGACCTACACCGAACTGAGATACCTACAGCGTGAGCTATGAGAAAG
CGCCACGCTTCCCGAAGGGAGAAAGGCGGACAGGTATCCGGTAAGCGGCAGGGTCGGAACAGGAGAGCGC
ACGAGGGAGCTTCCAGGGGGAAACGCCTGGTATCTTTATAGTCCTGTCGGGTTTCGCCACCTCTGACTTG
AGCGTCGATTTTTGTGATGCTCGTCAGGGGGGCGGAGCCTATGGAAAAACGCCAGCAACGCGGCCTTTTT
ACGGTTCCTGGCCTTTTGCTGGCCTTTTGCTCACATGTTCTTTCCTGCGTTATCCCCTGATTCTGTGGAT
AACCGTAGTCGGTCTCAAACGTAGTTATTGACGTCAATGGGAGTTTGTTTTGGCACCAAAATCAACGGGA
CTTTCCAAAATGTCGTAACAACTCCGCCCCATTGACGCAAATGGGCGGTAGGCGTGTACGGTGGGAGGTC
TATATAAGCAGAGCTGGTTTAGTGAACCGTCAGATCCGCTAGCGCTACCGGTCGCCACTATGTGAGACCA
GACCAATAAAAAACGCCCGGCGGCAACCGAGCGTTCTGAACAAATCCAGATGGAGTTCTGAGGTCATTAC
TGGATCTATCAACAGGAGTCCAAGCGAGCTCGATATCAAATTACGCCCCGCCCTGCCACTCATCGCAGTA
CTGTTGTAATTCATTAAGCATTCTGCCGACATGGAAGCCATCACAAACGGCATGATGAACCTGAATCGCC
AGCGGCATCAGCACCTTGTCGCCTTGCGTATAATATTTGCCCATGGTGAAAACGGGGGCGAAGAAGTTGT
CCATATTGGCCACGTTTAAATCAAAACTGGTGAAACTCACCCAGGGATTGGCTGAAACGAAAAACATATT
CTCAATAAACCCTTTAGGGAAATAGGCCAGGTTTTCACCGTAACACGCCACATCTTGCGAATATATGTGT
AGAAACTGCCGGAAATCGTCGTGGTATTCACTCCAGAGCGATGAAAACGTTTCAGTTTGCTCATGGAAAA
CGGTGTAACAAGGGTGAACACTATCCCATATCACCAGCTCACCGTCTTTCATTGCCATACGAAATTCCGG
ATGAGCATTCATCAGGCGGGCAAGAATGTGAATAAAGGCCGGATAAAACTTGTGCTTATTTTTCTTTACG
GTCTTTAAAAAGGCCGTAATATCCAGCTGAACGGTCTGGTTATAGGTACATTGAGCAACTGACTGAAATG
CCTCAAAATGTTCTTTACGATGCCATTGGGATATATCAACGGTGGTATATCCAGTGATTTTTTTCTCCAT
TTTAGCTTCCTTAGCTCCTGAAAATCTCGATAACTCAAAAAATACGCCCGGTAGTGATCTTATTTCATTA
TGGTGAAAGTTGGAACCTCTTAC
Features (pLannotate 1.2.2; 6 found; start..end, strand, type, name):
     89..677     +  rep_origin     ori: high-copy-number ColE1/pMB1/pBR322/pUC origin of replication
    795..811     -  enhancer       CMV enhancer (fragment): human cytomegalovirus immediate early enhancer
    874..925     +  promoter       CMVd2 promoter: truncated human cytomegalovirus (CMV) immediate early promoter that yields moderately reduced expression relative to the full-length promoter
    986..1020    -  terminator     lambda t0 terminator: minimal transcription terminator from phage lambda (Scholtissek and Grosse, 1987)
   1094..1750    -  CDS            cat: CAT_ECOLX - Experimental evidence at protein level: Swiss-Prot protein existence level 1. This enzyme is an effector of chloramphenicol resistance in bacteria. From Escherichia coli. This protein is used as a marker in many commonly used cloning vectors, such as pACYC184.
   1751..5       -  promoter       cat promoter (across the origin): promoter of the E. coli cat gene encoding chloramphenicol acetyltransferase
