[The description below was written by a language model from this plasmid's Addgene catalogue record and pLannotate feature annotations shown in this document.]
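Description:
MTK2_022 is a small part plasmid (about 1.8 kb) from the Mammalian Toolkit (MTK), a modular hierarchical cloning system for assembling genetic circuits for mammalian cells. It is built on the MTK0_027 part-entry backbone and stores a truncated human cytomegalovirus immediate-early promoter, recorded as pCMV-G, as a "Type 2" part, the position reserved for promoters in the MTK scheme. The promoter fragment was inserted through BsmBI sites that were destroyed during cloning, as is typical of Type IIS-based domestication of parts. Although catalogued as a mammalian expression vector, the plasmid carries no coding sequence, polyadenylation signal or mammalian selection marker of its own. It is a source of a promoter module rather than a functional expression construct.

The feature table fits this minimal architecture. A high-copy ColE1/pUC-type origin supports propagation in E. coli, and a cat gene with its native promoter, which spans the sequence origin, confers chloramphenicol resistance. A lambda t0 terminator lies between the resistance cassette and the part region, on the same strand as cat. The payload was annotated as a very short fragment of the CMV enhancer plus a match to the CMVd2 truncated CMV promoter, a deletion variant described as giving moderately reduced expression relative to full-length CMV. This agrees with the stated purpose, although the exact truncation boundaries and relative strength of pCMV-G are not given in the record. The part would typically be combined with other MTK part types, such as coding sequences and 3' elements, to build transcriptional units in which weaker constitutive expression than full-length CMV is wanted.
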