Addgene plasmid #123714: MTK2_022
Purpose: Encodes truncated pCMV as a Type 2 part to be used in the MTK system
Depositing lab: Hana El-Samad. Depositing organization: University of California, San Francisco (UCSF). Publication: A Toolkit for Rapid Modular Construction of Biological Circuits in Mammalian Cells. Fonseca JP, Bonny AR, Kumar GR, Ng AH, Town J, Wu QC, Aslankoohi E, Chen SY, Dods G, Harrigan P, Osimiri LC, Kistler AL, El-Samad H. ACS Synth Biol. 2019 Nov 15;8(11):2593-2606. doi: 10.1021/acssynbio.9b00322. Epub 2019 Nov 5. PubMed 31686495.
Backbone
  Vector backbone: MTK0_027
  Vector type: Mammalian Expression
Growth in bacteria
  Bacterial resistance: Chloramphenicol, 25 μg/mL
  Growth temperature: 37°C
  Growth strain: DH5alpha
  Copy number: Unknown
Gene/Insert
  Gene/Insert name: pCMV-G
  Cloning method: Restriction Enzyme; 5′ cloning site BsmBI (destroyed during cloning); 3′ cloning site BsmBI (destroyed during cloning)
Terms and licenses: Academic/Nonprofit Terms; Industry Terms: Not Available to Industry
Depositor comments: Type 2 parts are promoters in the MTK. Promotor sequence from https://doi.org/10.1016/j.ab.2012.06.001 Please visit https://www.biorxiv.org/content/10.1101/506188v2 for BioRxiv preprint
How to cite: MTK2_022 was a gift from Hana El-Samad (Addgene plasmid # 123714 ; http://n2t.net/addgene:123714 ; RRID:Addgene_123714)
